Addgene plasmid #107063: pET15T-MsePCNA1
Purpose: Expresses M. sedula PCNA1 in E. coli
Depositing lab: Teruyuki Nagamune. Depositing organization: The University of Tokyo. Publication: Three proliferating cell nuclear antigen homologues from Metallosphaera sedula form a head-to-tail heterotrimer. Iwata F, Hirakawa H, Nagamune T. Sci Rep. 2016 May 27;6:26588. doi: 10.1038/srep26588. PubMed 27228945.
Backbone
  Vector backbone: pET-15b
  Backbone manufacturer: Merck Millipore
  Backbone size w/o insert (bp): 5700
  Total vector size (bp): 6500
  Modifications to backbone: TEV protease recognition site was inserted before NdeI site
  Vector type: Bacterial Expression
Growth in bacteria
  Bacterial resistance: Ampicillin, 100 μg/mL
  Growth temperature: 37°C
  Growth strain: DH5alpha
  Growth instructions: Supplement with 1% glucose is recommended to suppress leaky expression.
  Copy number: Low Copy
Gene/Insert
  Gene/Insert name: M. sedula PCNA1 (alt names: Msed_0051; MsePCNA1)
  Species: Synthetic; Metallosphaera sedula
  Insert size (bp): 750
  GenBank ID: WP_011921197
  Promoter: T7 promoter
  Tag / fusion protein: His6 tag (N terminal on backbone)
  Cloning method: Restriction Enzyme; 5′ cloning site NdeI (not destroyed); 3′ cloning site BamHI (not destroyed)
  Sequencing primers: 5′ T7; 3′ T7 Terminal
Terms and licenses: Academic/Nonprofit Terms; Industry Terms: Not Available to Industry
How to cite: pET15T-MsePCNA1 was a gift from Teruyuki Nagamune (Addgene plasmid # 107063 ; http://n2t.net/addgene:107063 ; RRID:Addgene_107063)
