[The description below was written by a language model from this plasmid's Addgene catalogue record and pLannotate feature annotations shown in this document.]
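Description:
pET15T-MsePCNA1 is a bacterial expression plasmid of about 6.5 kb built on a modified pET-15b backbone, designed to produce the PCNA1 subunit (Msed_0051) of the thermoacidophilic archaeon Metallosphaera sedula in E. coli. It replicates from a pBR322-type ColE1 origin accompanied by the bom region and the rop gene, which keeps copy number low, and it is selected through the β-lactamase gene conferring ampicillin resistance. Remnants of the pBR322 tetracycline resistance gene and its promoter flank the expression region but are only fragments and are not functional markers.

The roughly 750 bp insert, listed as synthetic, sits between the NdeI and BamHI sites, both of which are retained. It is not annotated in either feature table but corresponds to the unannotated gap between the TEV site and the T7 terminator. Transcription is driven by the T7 promoter with an adjacent lac operator, and the plasmid-borne lacI gene supplies repressor, so expression requires a host providing T7 RNA polymerase and is induced with IPTG. A T7 gene 10 ribosome binding site drives translation, and a T7 terminator ends the transcript. The protein carries an N-terminal His6 tag from the backbone (the short "capTEV" hit most likely reflects this histidine stretch), followed by the native pET-15b thrombin site and then a TEV protease site added just upstream of NdeI, the modification behind the "pET15T" name. This allows metal-affinity purification and tag removal by either protease. The brief "SET1" match near the terminator is probably backbone-derived T7 sequence rather than a real fusion tag. The sequenced and depositor records differ by only three nucleotides and carry identical annotations. The associated work concerns heterotrimer formation by the three M. sedula PCNA homologues.
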