Features (pLannotate 1.2.2; 21 found; start..end, strand, type, name):
    104..208     +  promoter       AmpR promoter: bla
    209..1069    +  CDS            AmpR: β-lactamase; bla; confers resistance to ampicillin, carbenicillin, and related antibiotics
   1240..1828    +  rep_origin     ori: high-copy-number ColE1/pMB1/pBR322/pUC origin of replication
   2014..2156    -  misc_feature   bom: basis of mobility region from pBR322
   2258..2449    -  CDS            rop: Rop protein, which maintains plasmids at low copy number; rop
   2466..2846    +  CDS            YPB1_ECOLX: Protein predicted: Swiss-Prot protein existence level 4. From Escherichia coli.
   3088..3712    -  CDS            TcR (fragment): tetracycline efflux protein; tet; confers resistance to tetracycline
   3727..3748    -  protein_bind   CAP binding site: CAP binding activates transcription in the presence of cAMP. E. coli catabolite activator protein
   3761..4843    -  CDS            lacI: lac repressor; lacI; The lac repressor binds to the lac operator to inhibit transcription in E. coli. This inhibition can be relieved by adding lactose or isopropyl-β-D-thiogalactopyranoside (IPTG).
   4844..4921    -  promoter       lacI promoter: lacI
   4929..5208    -  CDS            TcR (fragment): tetracycline efflux protein; tet; confers resistance to tetracycline
   5230..5248    +  promoter       T7 promoter: promoter for bacteriophage T7 RNA polymerase
   5249..5273    +  protein_bind   lac operator: The lac repressor binds to the lac operator to inhibit transcription in E. coli. This inhibition can be relieved by adding lactose or isopropyl-β-D-thiogalactopyranoside (IPTG). lac repressor encoded by lacI
   5288..5310    +  RBS            RBS: efficient ribosome binding site from bacteriophage T7 gene 10 (Olins and Rangwala, 1989)
   5329..5345    +  CDS            capTEV™ (fragment): composite tag for in vivo biotinylation, TEV protease cleavage, and 6xHis tagging
   5356..5373    +  CDS            thrombin site: thrombin recognition and cleavage site
   5380..5400    +  CDS            TEV site: tobacco etch virus (TEV) protease recognition and cleavage site
   6155..6204    +  CDS            SET1 (fragment): solubility-enhancement tag derived from T7 phage gene 10B
   6212..6259    +  terminator     T7 terminator: transcription terminator for bacteriophage T7 RNA polymerase
   6282..6386    -  CDS            TcR (fragment): tetracycline efflux protein; tet; confers resistance to tetracycline
   6434..6462    -  promoter       tet promoter: E. coli promoter for tetracycline efflux protein gene
>Addgene plasmid #107063 | pET15T-MsePCNA1 | depositor full sequence | sequence record 201970 | pET15T-MsePCNA1 sequence 6471 bps
TTCTTGAAGACGAAAGGGCCTCGTGATACGCCTATTTTTATAGGTTAATGTCATGATAATAATGGTTTCT
TAGACGTCAGGTGGCACTTTTCGGGGAAATGTGCGCGGAACCCCTATTTGTTTATTTTTCTAAATACATT
CAAATATGTATCCGCTCATGAGACAATAACCCTGATAAATGCTTCAATAATATTGAAAAAGGAAGAGTAT
GAGTATTCAACATTTCCGTGTCGCCCTTATTCCCTTTTTTGCGGCATTTTGCCTTCCTGTTTTTGCTCAC
CCAGAAACGCTGGTGAAAGTAAAAGATGCTGAAGATCAGTTGGGTGCACGAGTGGGTTACATCGAACTGG
ATCTCAACAGCGGTAAGATCCTTGAGAGTTTTCGCCCCGAAGAACGTTTTCCAATGATGAGCACTTTTAA
AGTTCTGCTATGTGGCGCGGTATTATCCCGTGTTGACGCCGGGCAAGAGCAACTCGGTCGCCGCATACAC
TATTCTCAGAATGACTTGGTTGAGTACTCACCAGTCACAGAAAAGCATCTTACGGATGGCATGACAGTAA
GAGAATTATGCAGTGCTGCCATAACCATGAGTGATAACACTGCGGCCAACTTACTTCTGACAACGATCGG
AGGACCGAAGGAGCTAACCGCTTTTTTGCACAACATGGGGGATCATGTAACTCGCCTTGATCGTTGGGAA
CCGGAGCTGAATGAAGCCATACCAAACGACGAGCGTGACACCACGATGCCTGCAGCAATGGCAACAACGT
TGCGCAAACTATTAACTGGCGAACTACTTACTCTAGCTTCCCGGCAACAATTAATAGACTGGATGGAGGC
GGATAAAGTTGCAGGACCACTTCTGCGCTCGGCCCTTCCGGCTGGCTGGTTTATTGCTGATAAATCTGGA
GCCGGTGAGCGTGGGTCTCGCGGTATCATTGCAGCACTGGGGCCAGATGGTAAGCCCTCCCGTATCGTAG
TTATCTACACGACGGGGAGTCAGGCAACTATGGATGAACGAAATAGACAGATCGCTGAGATAGGTGCCTC
ACTGATTAAGCATTGGTAACTGTCAGACCAAGTTTACTCATATATACTTTAGATTGATTTAAAACTTCAT
TTTTAATTTAAAAGGATCTAGGTGAAGATCCTTTTTGATAATCTCATGACCAAAATCCCTTAACGTGAGT
TTTCGTTCCACTGAGCGTCAGACCCCGTAGAAAAGATCAAAGGATCTTCTTGAGATCCTTTTTTTCTGCG
CGTAATCTGCTGCTTGCAAACAAAAAAACCACCGCTACCAGCGGTGGTTTGTTTGCCGGATCAAGAGCTA
CCAACTCTTTTTCCGAAGGTAACTGGCTTCAGCAGAGCGCAGATACCAAATACTGTCCTTCTAGTGTAGC
CGTAGTTAGGCCACCACTTCAAGAACTCTGTAGCACCGCCTACATACCTCGCTCTGCTAATCCTGTTACC
AGTGGCTGCTGCCAGTGGCGATAAGTCGTGTCTTACCGGGTTGGACTCAAGACGATAGTTACCGGATAAG
GCGCAGCGGTCGGGCTGAACGGGGGGTTCGTGCACACAGCCCAGCTTGGAGCGAACGACCTACACCGAAC
TGAGATACCTACAGCGTGAGCTATGAGAAAGCGCCACGCTTCCCGAAGGGAGAAAGGCGGACAGGTATCC
GGTAAGCGGCAGGGTCGGAACAGGAGAGCGCACGAGGGAGCTTCCAGGGGGAAACGCCTGGTATCTTTAT
AGTCCTGTCGGGTTTCGCCACCTCTGACTTGAGCGTCGATTTTTGTGATGCTCGTCAGGGGGGCGGAGCC
TATGGAAAAACGCCAGCAACGCGGCCTTTTTACGGTTCCTGGCCTTTTGCTGGCCTTTTGCTCACATGTT
CTTTCCTGCGTTATCCCCTGATTCTGTGGATAACCGTATTACCGCCTTTGAGTGAGCTGATACCGCTCGC
CGCAGCCGAACGACCGAGCGCAGCGAGTCAGTGAGCGAGGAAGCGGAAGAGCGCCTGATGCGGTATTTTC
TCCTTACGCATCTGTGCGGTATTTCACACCGCATATATGGTGCACTCTCAGTACAATCTGCTCTGATGCC
GCATAGTTAAGCCAGTATACACTCCGCTATCGCTACGTGACTGGGTCATGGCTGCGCCCCGACACCCGCC
AACACCCGCTGACGCGCCCTGACGGGCTTGTCTGCTCCCGGCATCCGCTTACAGACAAGCTGTGACCGTC
TCCGGGAGCTGCATGTGTCAGAGGTTTTCACCGTCATCACCGAAACGCGCGAGGCAGCTGCGGTAAAGCT
CATCAGCGTGGTCGTGAAGCGATTCACAGATGTCTGCCTGTTCATCCGCGTCCAGCTCGTTGAGTTTCTC
CAGAAGCGTTAATGTCTGGCTTCTGATAAAGCGGGCCATGTTAAGGGCGGTTTTTTCCTGTTTGGTCACT
GATGCCTCCGTGTAAGGGGGATTTCTGTTCATGGGGGTAATGATACCGATGAAACGAGAGAGGATGCTCA
CGATACGGGTTACTGATGATGAACATGCCCGGTTACTGGAACGTTGTGAGGGTAAACAACTGGCGGTATG
GATGCGGCGGGACCAGAGAAAAATCACTCAGGGTCAATGCCAGCGCTTCGTTAATACAGATGTAGGTGTT
CCACAGGGTAGCCAGCAGCATCCTGCGATGCAGATCCGGAACATAATGGTGCAGGGCGCTGACTTCCGCG
TTTCCAGACTTTACGAAACACGGAAACCGAAGACCATTCATGTTGTTGCTCAGGTCGCAGACGTTTTGCA
GCAGCAGTCGCTTCACGTTCGCTCGCGTATCGGTGATTCATTCTGCTAACCAGTAAGGCAACCCCGCCAG
CCTAGCCGGGTCCTCAACGACAGGAGCACGATCATGCGCACCCGTGGCCAGGACCCAACGCTGCCCGAGA
TGCGCCGCGTGCGGCTGCTGGAGATGGCGGACGCGATGGATATGTTCTGCCAAGGGTTGGTTTGCGCATT
CACAGTTCTCCGCAAGAATTGATTGGCTCCAATTCTTGGAGTGGTGAATCCGTTAGCGAGGTGCCGCCGG
CTTCCATTCAGGTCGAGGTGGCCCGGCTCCATGCACCGCGACGCAACGCGGGGAGGCAGACAAGGTATAG
GGCGGCGCCTACAATCCATGCCAACCCGTTCCATGTGCTCGCCGAGGCGGCATAAATCGCCGTGACGATC
AGCGGTCCAGTGATCGAAGTTAGGCTGGTAAGAGCCGCGAGCGATCCTTGAAGCTGTCCCTGATGGTCGT
CATCTACCTGCCTGGACAGCATGGCCTGCAACGCGGGCATCCCGATGCCGCCGGAAGCGAGAAGAATCAT
AATGGGGAAGGCCATCCAGCCTCGCGTCGCGAACGCCAGCAAGACGTAGCCCAGCGCGTCGGCCGCCATG
CCGGCGATAATGGCCTGCTTCTCGCCGAAACGTTTGGTGGCGGGACCAGTGACGAAGGCTTGAGCGAGGG
CGTGCAAGATTCCGAATACCGCAAGCGACAGGCCGATCATCGTCGCGCTCCAGCGAAAGCGGTCCTCGCC
GAAAATGACCCAGAGCGCTGCCGGCACCTGTCCTACGAGTTGCATGATAAAGAAGACAGTCATAAGTGCG
GCGACGATAGTCATGCCCCGCGCCCACCGGAAGGAGCTGACTGGGTTGAAGGCTCTCAAGGGCATCGGTC
GAGATCCCGGTGCCTAATGAGTGAGCTAACTTACATTAATTGCGTTGCGCTCACTGCCCGCTTTCCAGTC
GGGAAACCTGTCGTGCCAGCTGCATTAATGAATCGGCCAACGCGCGGGGAGAGGCGGTTTGCGTATTGGG
CGCCAGGGTGGTTTTTCTTTTCACCAGTGAGACGGGCAACAGCTGATTGCCCTTCACCGCCTGGCCCTGA
GAGAGTTGCAGCAAGCGGTCCACGCTGGTTTGCCCCAGCAGGCGAAAATCCTGTTTGATGGTGGTTAACG
GCGGGATATAACATGAGCTGTCTTCGGTATCGTCGTATCCCACTACCGAGATATCCGCACCAACGCGCAG
CCCGGACTCGGTAATGGCGCGCATTGCGCCCAGCGCCATCTGATCGTTGGCAACCAGCATCGCAGTGGGA
ACGATGCCCTCATTCAGCATTTGCATGGTTTGTTGAAAACCGGACATGGCACTCCAGTCGCCTTCCCGTT
CCGCTATCGGCTGAATTTGATTGCGAGTGAGATATTTATGCCAGCCAGCCAGACGCAGACGCGCCGAGAC
AGAACTTAATGGGCCCGCTAACAGCGCGATTTGCTGGTGACCCAATGCGACCAGATGCTCCACGCCCAGT
CGCGTACCGTCTTCATGGGAGAAAATAATACTGTTGATGGGTGTCTGGTCAGAGACATCAAGAAATAACG
CCGGAACATTAGTGCAGGCAGCTTCCACAGCAATGGCATCCTGGTCATCCAGCGGATAGTTAATGATCAG
CCCACTGACGCGTTGCGCGAGAAGATTGTGCACCGCCGCTTTACAGGCTTCGACGCCGCTTCGTTCTACC
ATCGACACCACCACGCTGGCACCCAGTTGATCGGCGCGAGATTTAATCGCCGCGACAATTTGCGACGGCG
CGTGCAGGGCCAGACTGGAGGTGGCAACGCCAATCAGCAACGACTGTTTGCCCGCCAGTTGTTGTGCCAC
GCGGTTGGGAATGTAATTCAGCTCCGCCATCGCCGCTTCCACTTTTTCCCGCGTTTTCGCAGAAACGTGG
CTGGCCTGGTTCACCACGCGGGAAACGGTCTGATAAGAGACACCGGCATACTCTGCGACATCGTATAACG
TTACTGGTTTCACATTCACCACCCTGAATTGACTCTCTTCCGGGCGCTATCATGCCATACCGCGAAAGGT
TTTGCGCCATTCGATGGTGTCCGGGATCTCGACGCTCTCCCTTATGCGACTCCTGCATTAGGAAGCAGCC
CAGTAGTAGGTTGAGGCCGTTGAGCACCGCCGCCGCAAGGAATGGTGCATGCAAGGAGATGGCGCCCAAC
AGTCCCCCGGCCACGGGGCCTGCCACCATACCCACGCCGAAACAAGCGCTCATGAGCCCGAAGTGGCGAG
CCCGATCTTCCCCATCGGTGATGTCGGCGATATAGGCGCCAGCAACCGCACCTGTGGCGCCGGTGATGCC
GGCCACGATGCGTCCGGCGTAGAGGATCGAGATCTCGATCCCGCGAAATTAATACGACTCACTATAGGGG
AATTGTGAGCGGATAACAATTCCCCTCTAGAAATAATTTTGTTTAACTTTAAGAAGGAGATATACCATGG
GCAGCAGCCATCATCATCATCATCACAGCAGCGGCCTGGTGCCGCGCGGCAGCCATAGCGAAAACCTGTA
TTTCCAGGGCCATATGTTCCGTGCAATCTATGGTAGCTCTCGTGACTTCTATTACATCGTGTCTAGCATT
AGCAAAATCAGCGACGAGCTGACCCTGAACTTCACTGAAGAGGGCATCGGCTCCAAGTATCTGACCGATG
ACAAGGTTATGATGGGTGTGGTTGAAATTGGTAAAGACGCTCTGGAAGAATACTCTATCGAGAAGCCGAT
TTCTGTGAAGCTGAACCTGGGCGAACTGAAAAAGATCCTGTCCAAGATGAAGGGCCGCAGCTCCGTGGAG
ATTACTGAAACCAACGAAGGCATCCGCATCAGCATGAAGGACGAGAAAACCGGCACCCGCTCCTCTCTGT
CCATCAAGGCGGAAAAAGGTGAACCGCAGATTCTGAAAGAGCCGTCTGTTGCGCACTCTGTTACTATGGG
TATTGGCGGTGACATCCTGAGCATCCTGGTGGATGAATCCATGCAGGTTGGCGAGGAAGTGGAAATCAAA
GCGGAGGATGACCACGTGAGCTTCGAGGTTGAGGAAGCTGGCAAGAAATACTCCGCGGTGCTGAAGAACG
GTAAACCGCTGACTAAACTGGAAATTGAGAAACAGGGCTCCAGCCGTTACTCCCTGGCGATTCTGGAGAA
AGTTAGCAGCGCACTGTCCTTCTCCAAAGAGATTGAGATCGGTTTCGGTGCGGGTATTCCGATGAAACTG
ACTGCGCCGCTGGAAAAGGGCGCAGGCATTCGTTTCTGGGTTGCTCCGCGTCTGTAAGGATCCGGCTGCT
AACAAAGCCCGAAAGGAAGCTGAGTTGGCTGCTGCCACCGCTGAGCAATAACTAGCATAACCCCTTGGGG
CCTCTAAACGGGTCTTGAGGGGTTTTTTGCTGAAAGGAGGAACTATATCCGGATATCCCGCAAGAGGCCC
GGCAGTACCGGCATAACCAAGCCTATGCCTACAGCATCCAGGGTGACGGTGCCGAGGATGACGATGAGCG
CATTGTTAGATTTCATACACGGTGCCTGACTGCGTTAGCAATTTAACTGTGATAAACTACCGCATTAAAG
CTTATCGATGATAAGCTGTCAAACATGAGAA
