Features (pLannotate 1.2.2; 21 found; start..end, strand, type, name):
    104..208     +  promoter       AmpR promoter: bla
    209..1069    +  CDS            AmpR: β-lactamase; bla; confers resistance to ampicillin, carbenicillin, and related antibiotics
   1240..1828    +  rep_origin     ori: high-copy-number ColE1/pMB1/pBR322/pUC origin of replication
   2014..2153    -  misc_feature   bom: basis of mobility region from pBR322
   2255..2446    -  CDS            rop: Rop protein, which maintains plasmids at low copy number; rop
   2463..2843    +  CDS            YPB1_ECOLX: Protein predicted: Swiss-Prot protein existence level 4. From Escherichia coli.
   3085..3709    -  CDS            TcR (fragment): tetracycline efflux protein; tet; confers resistance to tetracycline
   3724..3745    -  protein_bind   CAP binding site: CAP binding activates transcription in the presence of cAMP. E. coli catabolite activator protein
   3758..4840    -  CDS            lacI: lac repressor; lacI; The lac repressor binds to the lac operator to inhibit transcription in E. coli. This inhibition can be relieved by adding lactose or isopropyl-β-D-thiogalactopyranoside (IPTG).
   4841..4918    -  promoter       lacI promoter: lacI
   4926..5205    -  CDS            TcR (fragment): tetracycline efflux protein; tet; confers resistance to tetracycline
   5227..5245    +  promoter       T7 promoter: promoter for bacteriophage T7 RNA polymerase
   5246..5270    +  protein_bind   lac operator: The lac repressor binds to the lac operator to inhibit transcription in E. coli. This inhibition can be relieved by adding lactose or isopropyl-β-D-thiogalactopyranoside (IPTG). lac repressor encoded by lacI
   5285..5307    +  RBS            RBS: efficient ribosome binding site from bacteriophage T7 gene 10 (Olins and Rangwala, 1989)
   5326..5342    +  CDS            capTEV™ (fragment): composite tag for in vivo biotinylation, TEV protease cleavage, and 6xHis tagging
   5353..5370    +  CDS            thrombin site: thrombin recognition and cleavage site
   5377..5397    +  CDS            TEV site: tobacco etch virus (TEV) protease recognition and cleavage site
   6152..6201    +  CDS            SET1 (fragment): solubility-enhancement tag derived from T7 phage gene 10B
   6209..6256    +  terminator     T7 terminator: transcription terminator for bacteriophage T7 RNA polymerase
   6279..6383    -  CDS            TcR (fragment): tetracycline efflux protein; tet; confers resistance to tetracycline
   6431..6459    -  promoter       tet promoter: E. coli promoter for tetracycline efflux protein gene
>Addgene plasmid #107063 | pET15T-MsePCNA1 | addgene full sequence | sequence record 204660 | Addgene NGS Result
TTCTTGAAGACGAAAGGGCCTCGTGATACGCCTATTTTTATAGGTTAATGTCATGATAATAATGGTTTCT
TAGACGTCAGGTGGCACTTTTCGGGGAAATGTGCGCGGAACCCCTATTTGTTTATTTTTCTAAATACATT
CAAATATGTATCCGCTCATGAGACAATAACCCTGATAAATGCTTCAATAATATTGAAAAAGGAAGAGTAT
GAGTATTCAACATTTCCGTGTCGCCCTTATTCCCTTTTTTGCGGCATTTTGCCTTCCTGTTTTTGCTCAC
CCAGAAACGCTGGTGAAAGTAAAAGATGCTGAAGATCAGTTGGGTGCACGAGTGGGTTACATCGAACTGG
ATCTCAACAGCGGTAAGATCCTTGAGAGTTTTCGCCCCGAAGAACGTTTTCCAATGATGAGCACTTTTAA
AGTTCTGCTATGTGGCGCGGTATTATCCCGTGTTGACGCCGGGCAAGAGCAACTCGGTCGCCGCATACAC
TATTCTCAGAATGACTTGGTTGAGTACTCACCAGTCACAGAAAAGCATCTTACGGATGGCATGACAGTAA
GAGAATTATGCAGTGCTGCCATAACCATGAGTGATAACACTGCGGCCAACTTACTTCTGACAACGATCGG
AGGACCGAAGGAGCTAACCGCTTTTTTGCACAACATGGGGGATCATGTAACTCGCCTTGATCGTTGGGAA
CCGGAGCTGAATGAAGCCATACCAAACGACGAGCGTGACACCACGATGCCTGCAGCAATGGCAACAACGT
TGCGCAAACTATTAACTGGCGAACTACTTACTCTAGCTTCCCGGCAACAATTAATAGACTGGATGGAGGC
GGATAAAGTTGCAGGACCACTTCTGCGCTCGGCCCTTCCGGCTGGCTGGTTTATTGCTGATAAATCTGGA
GCCGGTGAGCGTGGGTCTCGCGGTATCATTGCAGCACTGGGGCCAGATGGTAAGCCCTCCCGTATCGTAG
TTATCTACACGACGGGGAGTCAGGCAACTATGGATGAACGAAATAGACAGATCGCTGAGATAGGTGCCTC
ACTGATTAAGCATTGGTAACTGTCAGACCAAGTTTACTCATATATACTTTAGATTGATTTAAAACTTCAT
TTTTAATTTAAAAGGATCTAGGTGAAGATCCTTTTTGATAATCTCATGACCAAAATCCCTTAACGTGAGT
TTTCGTTCCACTGAGCGTCAGACCCCGTAGAAAAGATCAAAGGATCTTCTTGAGATCCTTTTTTTCTGCG
CGTAATCTGCTGCTTGCAAACAAAAAAACCACCGCTACCAGCGGTGGTTTGTTTGCCGGATCAAGAGCTA
CCAACTCTTTTTCCGAAGGTAACTGGCTTCAGCAGAGCGCAGATACCAAATACTGTCCTTCTAGTGTAGC
CGTAGTTAGGCCACCACTTCAAGAACTCTGTAGCACCGCCTACATACCTCGCTCTGCTAATCCTGTTACC
AGTGGCTGCTGCCAGTGGCGATAAGTCGTGTCTTACCGGGTTGGACTCAAGACGATAGTTACCGGATAAG
GCGCAGCGGTCGGGCTGAACGGGGGGTTCGTGCACACAGCCCAGCTTGGAGCGAACGACCTACACCGAAC
TGAGATACCTACAGCGTGAGCTATGAGAAAGCGCCACGCTTCCCGAAGGGAGAAAGGCGGACAGGTATCC
GGTAAGCGGCAGGGTCGGAACAGGAGAGCGCACGAGGGAGCTTCCAGGGGGAAACGCCTGGTATCTTTAT
AGTCCTGTCGGGTTTCGCCACCTCTGACTTGAGCGTCGATTTTTGTGATGCTCGTCAGGGGGGCGGAGCC
TATGGAAAAACGCCAGCAACGCGGCCTTTTTACGGTTCCTGGCCTTTTGCTGGCCTTTTGCTCACATGTT
CTTTCCTGCGTTATCCCCTGATTCTGTGGATAACCGTATTACCGCCTTTGAGTGAGCTGATACCGCTCGC
CGCAGCCGAACGACCGAGCGCAGCGAGTCAGTGAGCGAGGAAGCGGAAGAGCGCCTGATGCGGTATTTTC
TCCTTACGCATCTGTGCGGTATTTCACACCGCAATGGTGCACTCTCAGTACAATCTGCTCTGATGCCGCA
TAGTTAAGCCAGTATACACTCCGCTATCGCTACGTGACTGGGTCATGGCTGCGCCCCGACACCCGCCAAC
ACCCGCTGACGCGCCCTGACGGGCTTGTCTGCTCCCGGCATCCGCTTACAGACAAGCTGTGACCGTCTCC
GGGAGCTGCATGTGTCAGAGGTTTTCACCGTCATCACCGAAACGCGCGAGGCAGCTGCGGTAAAGCTCAT
CAGCGTGGTCGTGAAGCGATTCACAGATGTCTGCCTGTTCATCCGCGTCCAGCTCGTTGAGTTTCTCCAG
AAGCGTTAATGTCTGGCTTCTGATAAAGCGGGCCATGTTAAGGGCGGTTTTTTCCTGTTTGGTCACTGAT
GCCTCCGTGTAAGGGGGATTTCTGTTCATGGGGGTAATGATACCGATGAAACGAGAGAGGATGCTCACGA
TACGGGTTACTGATGATGAACATGCCCGGTTACTGGAACGTTGTGAGGGTAAACAACTGGCGGTATGGAT
GCGGCGGGACCAGAGAAAAATCACTCAGGGTCAATGCCAGCGCTTCGTTAATACAGATGTAGGTGTTCCA
CAGGGTAGCCAGCAGCATCCTGCGATGCAGATCCGGAACATAATGGTGCAGGGCGCTGACTTCCGCGTTT
CCAGACTTTACGAAACACGGAAACCGAAGACCATTCATGTTGTTGCTCAGGTCGCAGACGTTTTGCAGCA
GCAGTCGCTTCACGTTCGCTCGCGTATCGGTGATTCATTCTGCTAACCAGTAAGGCAACCCCGCCAGCCT
AGCCGGGTCCTCAACGACAGGAGCACGATCATGCGCACCCGTGGCCAGGACCCAACGCTGCCCGAGATGC
GCCGCGTGCGGCTGCTGGAGATGGCGGACGCGATGGATATGTTCTGCCAAGGGTTGGTTTGCGCATTCAC
AGTTCTCCGCAAGAATTGATTGGCTCCAATTCTTGGAGTGGTGAATCCGTTAGCGAGGTGCCGCCGGCTT
CCATTCAGGTCGAGGTGGCCCGGCTCCATGCACCGCGACGCAACGCGGGGAGGCAGACAAGGTATAGGGC
GGCGCCTACAATCCATGCCAACCCGTTCCATGTGCTCGCCGAGGCGGCATAAATCGCCGTGACGATCAGC
GGTCCAATGATCGAAGTTAGGCTGGTAAGAGCCGCGAGCGATCCTTGAAGCTGTCCCTGATGGTCGTCAT
CTACCTGCCTGGACAGCATGGCCTGCAACGCGGGCATCCCGATGCCGCCGGAAGCGAGAAGAATCATAAT
GGGGAAGGCCATCCAGCCTCGCGTCGCGAACGCCAGCAAGACGTAGCCCAGCGCGTCGGCCGCCATGCCG
GCGATAATGGCCTGCTTCTCGCCGAAACGTTTGGTGGCGGGACCAGTGACGAAGGCTTGAGCGAGGGCGT
GCAAGATTCCGAATACCGCAAGCGACAGGCCGATCATCGTCGCGCTCCAGCGAAAGCGGTCCTCGCCGAA
AATGACCCAGAGCGCTGCCGGCACCTGTCCTACGAGTTGCATGATAAAGAAGACAGTCATAAGTGCGGCG
ACGATAGTCATGCCCCGCGCCCACCGGAAGGAGCTGACTGGGTTGAAGGCTCTCAAGGGCATCGGTCGAG
ATCCCGGTGCCTAATGAGTGAGCTAACTTACATTAATTGCGTTGCGCTCACTGCCCGCTTTCCAGTCGGG
AAACCTGTCGTGCCAGCTGCATTAATGAATCGGCCAACGCGCGGGGAGAGGCGGTTTGCGTATTGGGCGC
CAGGGTGGTTTTTCTTTTCACCAGTGAGACGGGCAACAGCTGATTGCCCTTCACCGCCTGGCCCTGAGAG
AGTTGCAGCAAGCGGTCCACGCTGGTTTGCCCCAGCAGGCGAAAATCCTGTTTGATGGTGGTTAACGGCG
GGATATAACATGAGCTGTCTTCGGTATCGTCGTATCCCACTACCGAGATATCCGCACCAACGCGCAGCCC
GGACTCGGTAATGGCGCGCATTGCGCCCAGCGCCATCTGATCGTTGGCAACCAGCATCGCAGTGGGAACG
ATGCCCTCATTCAGCATTTGCATGGTTTGTTGAAAACCGGACATGGCACTCCAGTCGCCTTCCCGTTCCG
CTATCGGCTGAATTTGATTGCGAGTGAGATATTTATGCCAGCCAGCCAGACGCAGACGCGCCGAGACAGA
ACTTAATGGGCCCGCTAACAGCGCGATTTGCTGGTGACCCAATGCGACCAGATGCTCCACGCCCAGTCGC
GTACCGTCTTCATGGGAGAAAATAATACTGTTGATGGGTGTCTGGTCAGAGACATCAAGAAATAACGCCG
GAACATTAGTGCAGGCAGCTTCCACAGCAATGGCATCCTGGTCATCCAGCGGATAGTTAATGATCAGCCC
ACTGACGCGTTGCGCGAGAAGATTGTGCACCGCCGCTTTACAGGCTTCGACGCCGCTTCGTTCTACCATC
GACACCACCACGCTGGCACCCAGTTGATCGGCGCGAGATTTAATCGCCGCGACAATTTGCGACGGCGCGT
GCAGGGCCAGACTGGAGGTGGCAACGCCAATCAGCAACGACTGTTTGCCCGCCAGTTGTTGTGCCACGCG
GTTGGGAATGTAATTCAGCTCCGCCATCGCCGCTTCCACTTTTTCCCGCGTTTTCGCAGAAACGTGGCTG
GCCTGGTTCACCACGCGGGAAACGGTCTGATAAGAGACACCGGCATACTCTGCGACATCGTATAACGTTA
CTGGTTTCACATTCACCACCCTGAATTGACTCTCTTCCGGGCGCTATCATGCCATACCGCGAAAGGTTTT
GCGCCATTCGATGGTGTCCGGGATCTCGACGCTCTCCCTTATGCGACTCCTGCATTAGGAAGCAGCCCAG
TAGTAGGTTGAGGCCGTTGAGCACCGCCGCCGCAAGGAATGGTGCATGCAAGGAGATGGCGCCCAACAGT
CCCCCGGCCACGGGGCCTGCCACCATACCCACGCCGAAACAAGCGCTCATGAGCCCGAAGTGGCGAGCCC
GATCTTCCCCATCGGTGATGTCGGCGATATAGGCGCCAGCAACCGCACCTGTGGCGCCGGTGATGCCGGC
CACGATGCGTCCGGCGTAGAGGATCGAGATCTCGATCCCGCGAAATTAATACGACTCACTATAGGGGAAT
TGTGAGCGGATAACAATTCCCCTCTAGAAATAATTTTGTTTAACTTTAAGAAGGAGATATACCATGGGCA
GCAGCCATCATCATCATCATCACAGCAGCGGCCTGGTGCCGCGCGGCAGCCATAGCGAAAACCTGTATTT
CCAGGGCCATATGTTCCGTGCAATCTATGGTAGCTCTCGTGACTTCTATTACATCGTGTCTAGCATTAGC
AAAATCAGCGACGAGCTGACCCTGAACTTCACTGAAGAGGGCATCGGCTCCAAGTATCTGACCGATGACA
AGGTTATGATGGGTGTGGTTGAAATTGGTAAAGACGCTCTGGAAGAATACTCTATCGAGAAGCCGATTTC
TGTGAAGCTGAACCTGGGCGAACTGAAAAAGATCCTGTCCAAGATGAAGGGCCGCAGCTCCGTGGAGATT
ACTGAAACCAACGAAGGCATCCGCATCAGCATGAAGGACGAGAAAACCGGCACCCGCTCCTCTCTGTCCA
TCAAGGCGGAAAAAGGTGAACCGCAGATTCTGAAAGAGCCGTCTGTTGCGCACTCTGTTACTATGGGTAT
TGGCGGTGACATCCTGAGCATCCTGGTGGATGAATCCATGCAGGTTGGCGAGGAAGTGGAAATCAAAGCG
GAGGATGACCACGTGAGCTTCGAGGTTGAGGAAGCTGGCAAGAAATACTCCGCGGTGCTGAAGAACGGTA
AACCGCTGACTAAACTGGAAATTGAGAAACAGGGCTCCAGCCGTTACTCCCTGGCGATTCTGGAGAAAGT
TAGCAGCGCACTGTCCTTCTCCAAAGAGATTGAGATCGGTTTCGGTGCGGGTATTCCGATGAAACTGACT
GCGCCGCTGGAAAAGGGCGCAGGCATTCGTTTCTGGGTTGCTCCGCGTCTGTAAGGATCCGGCTGCTAAC
AAAGCCCGAAAGGAAGCTGAGTTGGCTGCTGCCACCGCTGAGCAATAACTAGCATAACCCCTTGGGGCCT
CTAAACGGGTCTTGAGGGGTTTTTTGCTGAAAGGAGGAACTATATCCGGATATCCCGCAAGAGGCCCGGC
AGTACCGGCATAACCAAGCCTATGCCTACAGCATCCAGGGTGACGGTGCCGAGGATGACGATGAGCGCAT
TGTTAGATTTCATACACGGTGCCTGACTGCGTTAGCAATTTAACTGTGATAAACTACCGCATTAAAGCTT
ATCGATGATAAGCTGTCAAACATGAGAA
